>Addgene plasmid #80052 | pCMV-EPN-01-(ΔLF) | depositor full sequence | sequence record 150325 | pCMV-EPN-01-(ΔLF) sequence 6305 bps
GACGGATCGGGAGATCTCCCGATCCCCTATGGTGCACTCTCAGTACAATCTGCTCTGATGCCGCATAGTT
AAGCCAGTATCTGCTCCCTGCTTGTGTGTTGGAGGTCGCTGAGTAGTGCGCGAGCAAAATTTAAGCTACA
ACAAGGCAAGGCTTGACCGACAATTGCATGAAGAATCTGCTTAGGGTTAGGCGTTTTGCGCTGCTTCGCG
ATGTACGGGCCAGATATACGCGTTGACATTGATTATTGACTAGTTATTAATAGTAATCAATTACGGGGTC
ATTAGTTCATAGCCCATATATGGAGTTCCGCGTTACATAACTTACGGTAAATGGCCCGCCTGGCTGACCG
CCCAACGACCCCCGCCCATTGACGTCAATAATGACGTATGTTCCCATAGTAACGCCAATAGGGACTTTCC
ATTGACGTCAATGGGTGGAGTATTTACGGTAAACTGCCCACTTGGCAGTACATCAAGTGTATCATATGCC
AAGTACGCCCCCTATTGACGTCAATGACGGTAAATGGCCCGCCTGGCATTATGCCCAGTACATGACCTTA
TGGGACTTTCCTACTTGGCAGTACATCTACGTATTAGTCATCGCTATTACCATGGTGATGCGGTTTTGGC
AGTACATCAATGGGCGTGGATAGCGGTTTGACTCACGGGGATTTCCAAGTCTCCACCCCATTGACGTCAA
TGGGAGTTTGTTTTGGCACCAAAATCAACGGGACTTTCCAAAATGTCGTAACAACTCCGCCCCATTGACG
CAAATGGGCGGTAGGCGTGTACGGTGGGAGGTCTATATAAGCAGAGCTCTCTGGCTAACTAGAGAACCCA
CTGCTTACTGGCTTATCGAAATTAATACGACTCACTATAGGGAGACCCAAGCTGGCTAGCGTTTAAACGG
GCCCTCTAGAATTATCGATCCGGAGGTACCCGGGCGGCCGCATGGGTGCGCGTGCGTCTGGTTCTAAATC
TGGCTCCGGCTCTGACTCTGGTAGCAAAATCGAAGAGCTGTTCAAGAAACACAAGATCGTTGCCGTGCTG
CGTGCCAATAGTGTGGAAGAAGCGAAAAAGAAAGCGCTGGCGGTTTTCCTGGGCGGCGTTCATCTGATTG
AAATTACCTTTACCGTGCCGGATGCGGATACCGTGATTAAGGAACTGAGCTTTCTGAAGGAAATGGGCGC
GATTATTGGTGCGGGCACCGTGACCAGCGTGGAGCAGTGCCGTAAAGCGGTGGAAAGTGGCGCCGAATTC
ATTGTGAGTCCGCACCTGGACGAGGAAATTAGCCAATTTTGCAAGGAGAAGGGTGTGTTCTATATGCCAG
GCGTTATGACCCCGACCGAACTGGTGAAAGCCATGAAACTGGGCCATACCATCTTAAAACTGTTTCCGGG
TGAGGTGGTGGGTCCGCAGTTTGTTAAAGCGATGAAAGGTCCGTTTCCGAATGTGAAATTTGTGCCAACC
GGCGGTGTTAATCTGGACAATGTGTGCGAATGGTTCAAAGCGGGCGTGCTGGCCGTGGGCGTGGGCAGCG
CGTTAGTGAAAGGCACCCCGGTGGAAGTGGCGGAAAAGGCCAAGGCGTTCGTTGAGAAGATTCGTGGCTG
CACCGAACAGAAACTGATTAGCGAAGAAGATCTGCAGTCTCGTCCGGAACCGACCGCACCGCCGGAAGAA
TCTTTCCGTTCTGGTGTTGAAACCACCACGCCACCGCAAAAACAGGAGCCGATCGACAAAGAACTGTACC
CGCTGACCTCTCTGCGTTCTGCGGCCGGTAACGACCCGTCTTCTCAGTGACTCGAGAAGCTTGCTAGCAG
ATCTTTTTCCCTCTGCCAAAAATTATGGGGACATCATGAAGCCCCTTGAGCACTTAAGTTTAAACCGCTG
ATCAGCCTCGACTGTGCCTTCTAGTTGCCAGCCATCTGTTGTTTGCCCCTCCCCCGTGCCTTCCTTGACC
CTGGAAGGTGCCACTCCCACTGTCCTTTCCTAATAAAATGAGGAAATTGCATCGCATTGTCTGAGTAGGT
GTCATTCTATTCTGGGGGGTGGGGTGGGGCAGGACAGCAAGGGGGAGGATTGGGAAGACAATAGCAGGCA
TGCTGGGGATGCGGTGGGCTCTATGGCTTCTGAGGCGGAAAGAACCAGCTGGGGCTCTAGGGGGTATCCC
C
[124 nt withheld, positions 2172-2295]
C
[91 nt withheld, positions 2297-2387]
A
[49 nt withheld, positions 2389-2437]
CCTTTGACGTTGGAGTCCACGTTCTTT
[37 nt withheld, positions 2465-2501]
ACCCTATCTCGGTCTATTCTTTTGATTTATAAGGGATTTTGCCGATTTCGGCCTATTGGTTAAAAAATGA
GCTGATTTAACAAAAATTTAACGCGAATTAATTCTGTGGAATGTGTGTCAGTTAGGGTGTGGAAAGTCCC
CAGGCTCCCCAGCAGGCAGAAGTATGCAAAGCATGCATCTCAATTAGTCAGCAACCAGGTGTGGAAAGTC
CCCAGGCTCCCCAGCAGGCAGAAGTATGCAAAGCATGCATCTCAATTAGTCAGCAACCATAGTCCCGCCC
CTAACTCCGCCCATCCCGCCCCTAACTCCGCCCAGTTCCGCCCATTCTCCGCCCCATGGCTGACTAATTT
TTTTTATTTATGCAGAGGCCGAGGCCGCCTCTGCCTCTGAGCTATTCCAGAAGTAGTGAGGAGGCTTTTT
TGGAGGCCTAGGCTTTTGCAAAAAGCTCCCGGGAGCTTGTATATCCATTTTCGGATCTGATCAAGAGACA
GGATGAGGATCGTTTCGCATGATTGAACAAGATGGATTGCACGCAGGTTCTCCGGCCGCTTGGGTGGAGA
GGCTATTCGGCTATGACTGGGCACAACAGACAATCGGCTGCTCTGATGCCGCCGTGTTCCGGCTGTCAGC
GCAGGGGCGCCCGGTTCTTTTTGTCAAGACCGACCTGTCCGGTGCCCTGAATGAACTGCAGGACGAGGCA
GCGCGGCTATCGTGGCTGGCCACGACGGGCGTTCCTTGCGCAGCTGTGCTCGACGTTGTCACTGAAGCGG
GAAGGGACTGGCTGCTATTGGGCGAAGTGCCGGGGCAGGATCTCCTGTCATCTCACCTTGCTCCTGCCGA
GAAAGTATCCATCATGGCTGATGCAATGCGGCGGCTGCATACGCTTGATCCGGCTACCTGCCCATTCGAC
CACCAAGCGAAACATCGCATCGAGCGAGCACGTACTCGGATGGAAGCCGGTCTTGTCGATCAGGATGATC
TGGACGAAGAGCATCAGGGGCTCGCGCCAGCCGAACTGTTCGCCAGGCTCAAGGCGCGCATGCCCGACGG
CGAGGATCTCGTCGTGACCCATGGCGATGCCTGCTTGCCGAATATCATGGTGGAAAATGGCCGCTTTTCT
GGATTCATCGACTGTGGCCGGCTGGGTGTGGCGGACCGCTATCAGGACATAGCGTTGGCTACCCGTGATA
TTGCTGAAGAGCTTGGCGGCGAATGGGCTGACCGCTTCCTCGTGCTTTACGGTATCGCCGCTCCCGATTC
GCAGCGCATCGCCTTCTATCGCCTTCTTGACGAGTTCTTCTGAGCGGGACTCTGGGGTTCGAAATGACCG
ACCAAGCGACGCCCAACCTGCCATCACGAGATTTCGATTCCACCGCCGCCTTCTATGAAAGGTTGGGCTT
CGGAATCGTTTTCCGGGACGCCGGCTGGATGATCCTCCAGCGCGGGGATCTCATGCTGGAGTTCTTCGCC
CACCCCAACTTGTTTATTGCAGCTTATAATGGTTACAAATAAAGCAATAGCATCACAAATTTCACAAATA
AAGCATTTTTTTCACTGCATTCTAGTTGTGGTTTGTCCAAACTCATCAATGTATCTTATCATGTCTGTAT
ACCGTCGACCTCTAGCTAGAGCTTGGCGTAATCATGGTCATAGCTGTTTCCTGTGTGAAATTGTTATCCG
CTCACAATTCCACACAACATACGAGCCGGAAGCATAAAGTGTAAAGCCTGGGGTGCCTAATGAGTGAGCT
AACTCACATTAATTGCGTTGCGCTCACTGCCCGCTTTCCAGTCGGGAAACCTGTCGTGCCAGCTGCATTA
ATGAATCGGCCAACGCGCGGGGAGAGGCGGTTTGCGTATTGGGCGCTCTTCCGCTTCCTCGCTCACTGAC
TCGCTGCGCTCGGTCGTTCGGCTGCGGCGAGCGGTATCAGCTCACTCAAAGGCGGTAATACGGTTATCCA
CAGAATCAGGGGATAACGCAGGAAAGAACATGTGAGCAAAAGGCCAGCAAAAGGCCAGGAACCGTAAAAA
GGCCGCGTTGCTGGCGTTTTTCCATAGGCTCCGCCCCCCTGACGAGCATCACAAAAATCGACGCTCAAGT
CAGAGGTGGCGAAACCCGACAGGACTATAAAGATACCAGGCGTTTCCCCCTGGAAGCTCCCTCGTGCGCT
CTCCTGTTCCGACCCTGCCGCTTACCGGATACCTGTCCGCCTTTCTCCCTTCGGGAAGCGTGGCGCTTTC
TCATAGCTCACGCTGTAGGTATCTCAGTTCGGTGTAGGTCGTTCGCTCCAAGCTGGGCTGTGTGCACGAA
CCCCCCGTTCAGCCCGACCGCTGCGCCTTATCCGGTAACTATCGTCTTGAGTCCAACCCGGTAAGACACG
ACTTATCGCCACTGGCAGCAGCCACTGGTAACAGGATTAGCAGAGCGAGGTATGTAGGCGGTGCTACAGA
GTTCTTGAAGTGGTGGCCTAACTACGGCTACACTAGAAGAACAGTATTTGGTATCTGCGCTCTGCTGAAG
CCAGTTACCTTCGGAAAAAGAGTTGGTAGCTCTTGATCCGGCAAACAAACCACCGCTGGTAGCGGTGGTT
TTTTTGTTTGCAAGCAGCAGATTACGCGCAGAAAAAAAGGATCTCAAGAAGATCCTTTGATCTTTTCTAC
GGGGTCTGACGCTCAGTGGAACGAAAACTCACGTTAAGGGATTTTGGTCATGAGATTATCAAAAAGGATC
TTCACCTAGATCCTTTTAAATTAAAAATGAAGTTTTAAATCAATCTAAAGTATATATGAGTAAACTTGGT
CTGACAGTTACCAATGCTTAATCAGTGAGGCACCTATCTCAGCGATCTGTCTATTTCGTTCATCCATAGT
TGCCTGACTCCCCGTCGTGTAGATAACTACGATACGGGAGGGCTTACCATCTGGCCCCAGTGCTGCAATG
ATACCGCGAGACCCACGCTCACCGGCTCCAGATTTATCAGCAATAAACCAGCCAGCCGGAAGGGCCGAGC
GCAGAAGTGGTCCTGCAACTTTATCCGCCTCCATCCAGTCTATTAATTGTTGCCGGGAAGCTAGAGTAAG
TAGTTCGCCAGTTAATAGTTTGCGCAACGTTGTTGCCATTGCTACAGGCATCGTGGTGTCACGCTCGTCG
TTTGGTATGGCTTCATTCAGCTCCGGTTCCCAACGATCAAGGCGAGTTACATGATCCCCCATGTTGTGCA
AAAAAGCGGTTAGCTCCTTCGGTCCTCCGATCGTTGTCAGAAGTAAGTTGGCCGCAGTGTTATCACTCAT
GGTTATGGCAGCACTGCATAATTCTCTTACTGTCATGCCATCCGTAAGATGCTTTTCTGTGACTGGTGAG
TACTCAACCAAGTCATTCTGAGAATAGTGTATGCGGCGACCGAGTTGCTCTTGCCCGGCGTCAATACGGG
ATAATACCGCGCCACATAGCAGAACTTTAAAAGTGCTCATCATTGGAAAACGTTCTTCGGGGCGAAAACT
CTCAAGGATCTTACCGCTGTTGAGATCCAGTTCGATGTAACCCACTCGTGCACCCAACTGATCTTCAGCA
TCTTTTACTTTCACCAGCGTTTCTGGGTGAGCAAAAACAGGAAGGCAAAATGCCGCAAAAAAGGGAATAA
GGGCGACACGGAAATGTTGAATACTCATACTCTTCCTTTTTCAATATTATTGAAGCATTTATCAGGGTTA
TTGTCTCATGAGCGGATACATATTTGAATGTATTTAGAAAAATAAACAAATAGGGGTTCCGCGCACATTT
CCCCGAAAAGTGCCACCTGACGTC
Features (pLannotate 1.2.2; 20 found; start..end, strand, type, name):
     28..80      -  misc_feature   bom (fragment): basis of mobility region from pBR322
    235..614     +  enhancer       CMV enhancer: human cytomegalovirus immediate early enhancer
    615..818     +  promoter       CMV promoter: human cytomegalovirus (CMV) immediate early promoter
    814..847     +  LTR            5' LTR (truncated) (fragment): truncated 5' long terminal repeat (LTR) from HIV-1
    863..881     +  promoter       T7 promoter: promoter for bacteriophage T7 RNA polymerase
   1642..1797    +  CDS            gag (fragment): GAG_HV1H2 - Experimental evidence at protein level: Swiss-Prot protein existence level 1. [p6-gag]: Plays a role in budding of the assembled particle by interacting with the host class E VPS proteins TSG101 and PDCD6IP/AIP1. From Human immunodeficiency virus type 1 group M subtype B (isolate HXB2) (HIV-1).
   1902..2126    +  polyA_signal   bGH poly(A) signal: bovine growth hormone polyadenylation signal
   2130..2151    +  promoter       SV40 promoter (fragment): SV40 enhancer and early promoter
   2172..2600    +  rep_origin     f1 ori (sequence partly withheld): f1 bacteriophage origin of replication; arrow indicates direction of (+) strand synthesis
   2614..2943    +  promoter       SV40 promoter: SV40 enhancer and early promoter
   3010..3801    +  CDS            neo: KKA2_KLEPN - Also known as kan, nptII. Experimental evidence at protein level: Swiss-Prot protein existence level 1. Resistance to kanamycin, neomycin, paromomycin, ribostamycin, butirosin and gentamicin B. From Klebsiella pneumoniae.
   3825..3983    +  CDS            ble (fragment): BLE_KLEPN - Experimental evidence at protein level: Swiss-Prot protein existence level 1. Binding protein with a strong affinity to the bleomycin family of antibiotics. Binds to CL990; an antimitotic-antibiotic compound. From Klebsiella pneumoniae.
   3978..4099    +  polyA_signal   SV40 poly(A) signal: SV40 polyadenylation signal
   4172..4188    -  protein_bind   lac operator: The lac repressor binds to the lac operator to inhibit transcription in E. coli. This inhibition can be relieved by adding lactose or isopropyl-β-D-thiogalactopyranoside (IPTG). lac repressor encoded by lacI
   4196..4226    -  promoter       lac promoter: promoter for the E. coli lac operon
   4241..4262    -  protein_bind   CAP binding site: CAP binding activates transcription in the presence of cAMP. E. coli catabolite activator protein
   4275..4367    -  CDS            lacI (fragment): lac repressor; lacI; The lac repressor binds to the lac operator to inhibit transcription in E. coli. This inhibition can be relieved by adding lactose or isopropyl-β-D-thiogalactopyranoside (IPTG).
   4550..5138    -  rep_origin     ori: high-copy-number ColE1/pMB1/pBR322/pUC origin of replication
   5309..6169    -  CDS            AmpR: β-lactamase; bla; confers resistance to ampicillin, carbenicillin, and related antibiotics
   6170..6274    -  promoter       AmpR promoter: bla
