[The description below was written by a language model from this plasmid's Addgene catalogue record and pLannotate feature annotations shown in this document.]
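Description:
pCMV-EPN-01-(ΔLF) is a 6,305 bp mammalian expression plasmid built on a pCMV(WT) backbone. It is propagated in E. coli as a high-copy plasmid through a ColE1/pUC-type origin and is selected with ampicillin via the β-lactamase gene and its own promoter. An f1 phage origin is also present, along with remnants of lac regulatory sequences typical of this class of cloning vector. For selection in mammalian cells, an SV40 early promoter drives the neomycin phosphotransferase gene, followed by an SV40 polyadenylation signal, allowing G418 selection of stable transfectants.

The payload is an 849 bp synthetic open reading frame, EPN-01(ΔLF), cloned between NdeI and XhoI sites and carrying a Myc tag. Transcription is driven by the human cytomegalovirus immediate-early enhancer and promoter and terminated by the bovine growth hormone polyadenylation signal. A T7 promoter sits just upstream of the insert and can serve as a sequencing primer site. The automated annotation recognises only one part of the insert, a segment matching the p6 region of HIV-1 Gag, a domain that promotes particle budding by engaging the host factors TSG101 and ALIX. The remainder of the designed protein is not annotated in the feature table. The associated publication concerns designed proteins that induce the release of nanocage-containing extracellular vesicles. This variant carries the LF45AA substitution, and the record describes it as a Vpr-binding mutant of EPN-01. It would therefore plausibly serve as a comparison construct for the parental protein in experiments that depend on Vpr interaction, although the record does not detail specific applications.
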