Addgene plasmid #80052: pCMV-EPN-01-(ΔLF)
Purpose: Expression of Vpr binding mutant EPN-01
Depositing lab: Wesley Sundquist. Depositing organization: University of Utah. Publication: Designed proteins induce the formation of nanocage-containing extracellular vesicles. Votteler J, Ogohara C, Yi S, Hsia Y, Nattermann U, Belnap DM, King NP, Sundquist WI. Nature. 2016 Dec 8;540(7632):292-295. doi: 10.1038/nature20607. Epub 2016 Nov 30. PubMed 27919066.
Backbone
  Vector backbone: pCMV(WT)
  Backbone manufacturer: ...
  Backbone size w/o insert (bp): 5478
  Total vector size (bp): 6305
  Vector type: Mammalian Expression
  Selectable markers: Neomycin (select with G418)
Growth in bacteria
  Bacterial resistance: Ampicillin, 100 μg/mL
  Growth temperature: 37°C
  Growth strain: DH5alpha
  Copy number: High Copy
Gene/Insert
  Gene/Insert name: EPN-01(deltaLF)
  Species: Synthetic
  Insert size (bp): 849
  Mutation: LF45AA
  Promoter: CMV
  Tag / fusion protein: Myc
  Cloning method: Restriction Enzyme; 5′ cloning site NdeI (unknown if destroyed); 3′ cloning site XhoI (unknown if destroyed)
  Sequencing primers: 5′ T7; 3′ BGHR
Terms and licenses: Academic/Nonprofit Terms; Industry Terms: Not Available to Industry
How to cite: pCMV-EPN-01-(ΔLF) was a gift from Wesley Sundquist (Addgene plasmid # 80052 ; http://n2t.net/addgene:80052 ; RRID:Addgene_80052)
