>Addgene plasmid #80052 | pCMV-EPN-01-(ΔLF) | addgene partial sequence | sequence record 157265 | CMV-F 5'-CGCAAATGGGCGGTAGGCGTG-3'
ACCCACTGCTTACTGGCTTATCGAAATTAATACGACTCACTATAGGGAGACCCAAGCTGGCTAGCGTTTA
AACGGGCCCTCTAGAATTATCGATCCGGAGGTACCCGGGCGGCCGCATGGGTGCGCGTGCGTCTGGTTCT
AAATCTGGCTCCGGCTCTGACTCTGGTAGCAAAATCGAAGAGCTGTTCAAGAAACACAAGATCGTTGCCG
TGCTGCGTGCCAATAGTGTGGAAGAAGCGAAAAAGAAAGCGCTGGCGGTTTTCCTGGGCGGCGTTCATCT
GATTGAAATTACCTTTACCGTGCCGGATGCGGATACCGTGATTAAGGAACTGAGCTTTCTGAAGGAAATG
GGCGCGATTATTGGTGCGGGCACCGTGACCAGCGTGGAGCAGTGCCGTAAAGCGGTGGAAAGTGGCGCCG
AATTCATTGTGAGTCCGCACCTGGACGAGGAAATTAGCCAATTTTGCAAGGAGAAGGGTGTGTTCTATAT
GCCAGGCGTTATGACCCCGACCGAACTGGTGAAAGCCATGAAACTGGGCCATACCATCTTAAAACTGTTT
CCGGGTGAGGTGGTGGGTCCGCAGTTTGTTAAAGCGATGAAAGGTCCGTTTCCGAATGTGAAATTTGTGC
CAACCGGCGGTGTTAATCTGGACAATGTGTGCGAATGGTTCAAAGCGGGCGTGCTGGCCGTGGGCGTGGG
CAGCGCGTTAGTGAAAGGCACCCCGGTGGAAGTGGCGGAAAAGGCCAAGGCGTTCGTTGAGAAGATTCGT
GGCTGCACCGAACAGAAACTGATTAGCGAAGA
