>Addgene plasmid #80052 | pCMV-EPN-01-(ΔLF) | addgene partial sequence | sequence record 157266 | BGH-rev 5'-TAGAAGGCACAGTCGAGG-3'
GGGCTTCATGATGTCCCCATAATTTTTGGCAGAGGGAAAAAGATCTGCTAGCAAGCTTCTCGAGTCACTG
AGAAGACGGGTCGTTACCGGCCGCAGAACGCAGAGAGGTCAGCGGGTACAGTTCTTTGTCGATCGGCTCC
TGTTTTTGCGGTGGCGTGGTGGTTTCAACACCAGAACGGAAAGATTCTTCCGGCGGTGCGGTCGGTTCCG
GACGAGACTGCAGATCTTCTTCGCTAATCAGTTTCTGTTCGGTGCAGCCACGAATCTTCTCAACGAACGC
CTTGGCCTTTTCCGCCACTTCCACCGGGGTGCCTTTCACTAACGCGCTGCCCACGCCCACGGCCAGCACG
CCCGCTTTGAACCATTCGCACACATTGTCCAGATTAACACCGCCGGTTGGCACAAATTTCACATTCGGAA
ACGGACCTTTCATCGCTTTAACAAACTGCGGACCCACCACCTCACCCGGAAACAGTTTTAAGATGGTATG
GCCCAGTTTCATGGCTTTCACCAGTTCGGTCGGGGTCATAACGCCTGGCATATAGAACACACCCTTCTCC
TTGCAAAATTGGCTAATTTCCTCGTCCAGGTGCGGACTCACAATGAATTCGGCGCCACTTTCCACCGCTT
TACGGCACTGCTCCACGCTGGTCACGGTGCCCGCACCAATAATCGCGCCCATTTCCTTCAGAAAGCTCAG
TTCCTTAATCACGGTATCCGCATCCGGCACGGTAAAGGTAATTTCAATCAGATGAACGCCGCCCAGGAAA
ACCGCCAGCGCTTTCTTTTTCGCTTCTTC
